>Addgene plasmid #157926 | pLL3.7-Casp2-shRNA | addgene full sequence | sequence record 310630 | Addgene NGS Result
GATCCGACGCGCCATCTCTAGGCCCGCGCCGGCCCCCTCGCACAGACTTGTGGGAGAAGCTCGGCTACTC
CCCTGCCCCGGTTAATTTGCATATAATATTTCCTAGTAACTATAGAGGCTTAATGTGCGATAAAAGACAG
ATAATCTGTTCTTTTTAATACTAGCTACATTTTACATGATAGGCTTGGATTTCTATAAGAGATACAAATA
CTAAATTATTATTTTAAAAAACAGCACAAAAGGAAACTCACCCTAACTGTAAAGTAATTGTGTGTTTTGA
GACTATAAATATCCCTTGGAGAAAAGCCTTGTTTGCCAGAATGTGGAACTCCTTTCAAGAGAAGGAGTTC
CACATTCTGGCTTTTTTCTCGAGGTCGACGGTATCGATAAGCTCGCTTCACGAGATTCCAGCAGGTCGAG
GGACCTAATAACTTCGTATAGCATACATTATACGAAGTTATATTAAGGGTTCCAAGCTTAAGCGGCCGCG
TGGATAACCGTATTACCGCCATGCATTAGTTATTAATAGTAATCAATTACGGGGTCATTAGTTCATAGCC
CATATATGGAGTTCCGCGTTACATAACTTACGGTAAATGGCCCGCCTGGCTGACCGCCCAACGACCCCCG
CCCATTGACGTCAATAATGACGTATGTTCCCATAGTAACGCCAATAGGGACTTTCCATTGACGTCAATGG
GTGGAGTATTTACGGTAAACTGCCCACTTGGCAGTACATCAAGTGTATCATATGCCAAGTACGCCCCCTA
TTGACGTCAATGACGGTAAATGGCCCGCCTGGCATTATGCCCAGTACATGACCTTATGGGACTTTCCTAC
TTGGCAGTACATCTACGTATTAGTCATCGCTATTACCATGGTGATGCGGTTTTGGCAGTACATCAATGGG
CGTGGATAGCGGTTTGACTCACGGGGATTTCCAAGTCTCCACCCCATTGACGTCAATGGGAGTTTGTTTT
GGCACCAAAATCAACGGGACTTTCCAAAATGTCGTAACAACTCCGCCCCATTGACGCAAATGGGCGGTAG
GCGTGTACGGTGGGAGGTCTATATAAGCAGAGCTGGTTTAGTGAACCGTCAGATCCGCTAGCGCTACCGG
TCGCCACCATGGTGAGCAAGGGCGAGGAGCTGTTCACCGGGGTGGTGCCCATCCTGGTCGAGCTGGACGG
CGACGTAAACGGCCACAAGTTCAGCGTGTCCGGCGAGGGCGAGGGCGATGCCACCTACGGCAAGCTGACC
CTGAAGTTCATCTGCACCACCGGCAAGCTGCCCGTGCCCTGGCCCACCCTCGTGACCACCCTGACCTACG
GCGTGCAGTGCTTCAGCCGCTACCCCGACCACATGAAGCAGCACGACTTCTTCAAGTCCGCCATGCCCGA
AGGCTACGTCCAGGAGCGCACCATCTTCTTCAAGGACGACGGCAACTACAAGACCCGCGCCGAGGTGAAG
TTCGAGGGCGACACCCTGGTGAACCGCATCGAGCTGAAGGGCATCGACTTCAAGGAGGACGGCAACATCC
TGGGGCACAAGCTGGAGTACAACTACAACAGCCACAACGTCTATATCATGGCCGACAAGCAGAAGAACGG
CATCAAGGTGAACTTCAAGATCCGCCACAACATCGAGGACGGCAGCGTGCAGCTCGCCGACCACTACCAG
CAGAACACCCCCATCGGCGACGGCCCCGTGCTGCTGCCCGACAACCACTACCTGAGCACCCAGTCCGCCC
TGAGCAAAGACCCCAACGAGAAGCGCGATCACATGGTCCTGCTGGAGTTCGTGACCGCCGCCGGGATCAC
TCTCGGCATGGACGAGCTGTACAAGTAGGAATTCGTCGAGGGACCTAATAACTTCGTATAGCATACATTA
TACGAAGTTATACATGTTTAAGGGTTCCGGTTCCACTAGGTACAATTCGATATCAAGCTTATCGATAATC
AACCTCTGGATTACAAAATTTGTGAAAGATTGACTGGTATTCTTAACTATGTTGCTCCTTTTACGCTATG
TGGATACGCTGCTTTAATGCCTTTGTATCATGCTATTGCTTCCCGTATGGCTTTCATTTTCTCCTCCTTG
TATAAATCCTGGTTGCTGTCTCTTTATGAGGAGTTGTGGCCCGTTGTCAGGCAACGTGGCGTGGTGTGCA
CTGTGTTTGCTGACGCAACCCCCACTGGTTGGGGCATTGCCACCACCTGTCAGCTCCTTTCCGGGACTTT
CGCTTTCCCCCTCCCTATTGCCACGGCGGAACTCATCGCCGCCTGCCTTGCCCGCTGCTGGACAGGGGCT
CGGCTGTTGGGCACTGACAATTCCGTGGTGTTGTCGGGGAAATCATCGTCCTTTCCTTGGCTGCTCGCCT
GTGTTGCCACCTGGATTCTGCGCGGGACGTCCTTCTGCTACGTCCCTTCGGCCCTCAATCCAGCGGACCT
TCCTTCCCGCGGCCTGCTGCCGGCTCTGCGGCCTCTTCCGCGTCTTCGCCTTCGCCCTCAGACGAGTCGG
ATCTCCCTTTGGGCCGCCTCCCCGCATCGATACCGTCGACCTCGATCGAGACCTAGAAAAACATGGAGCA
ATCACAAGTAGCAATACAGCAGCTACCAATGCTGATTGTGCCTGGCTAGAAGCACAAGAGGAGGAGGAGG
TGGGTTTTCCAGTCACACCTCAGGTACCTTTAAGACCAATGACTTACAAGGCAGCTGTAGATCTTAGCCA
CTTTTTAAAAGAAAAGGGGGGACTGGAAGGGCTAATTCACTCCCAACGAAGACAAGATATCCTTGATCTG
TGGATCTACCACACACAAGGCTACTTCCCTGATTGGCAGAACTACACACCAGGGCCAGGGATCAGATATC
CACTGACCTTTGGATGGTGCTACAAGCTAGTACCAGTTGAGCAAGAGAAGGTAGAAGAAGCCAATGAAGG
AGAGAACACCCGCTTGTTACACCCTGTGAGCCTGCATGGGATGGATGACCCGGAGAGAGAAGTATTAGAG
TGGAGGTTTGACAGCCGCCTAGCATTTCATCACATGGCCCGAGAGCTGCATCCGGACTGTACTGGGTCTC
TCTGGTTAGACCAGATCTGAGCCTGGGAGCTCTCTGGCTAACTAGGGAACCCACTGCTTAAGCCTCAATA
AAGCTTGCCTTGAGTGCTTCAAGTAGTGTGTGCCCGTCTGTTGTGTGACTCTGGTAACTAGAGATCCCTC
AGACCCTTTTAGTCAGTGTGGAAAATCTCTAGCAGCATGTGAGCAAAAGGCCAGCAAAAGGCCAGGAACC
GTAAAAAGGCCGCGTTGCTGGCGTTTTTCCATAGGCTCCGCCCCCCTGACGAGCATCACAAAAATCGACG
CTCAAGTCAGAGGTGGCGAAACCCGACAGGACTATAAAGATACCAGGCGTTTCCCCCTGGAAGCTCCCTC
GTGCGCTCTCCTGTTCCGACCCTGCCGCTTACCGGATACCTGTCCGCCTTTCTCCCTTCGGGAAGCGTGG
CGCTTTCTCATAGCTCACGCTGTAGGTATCTCAGTTCGGTGTAGGTCGTTCGCTCCAAGCTGGGCTGTGT
GCACGAACCCCCCGTTCAGCCCGACCGCTGCGCCTTATCCGGTAACTATCGTCTTGAGTCCAACCCGGTA
AGACACGACTTATCGCCACTGGCAGCAGCCACTGGTAACAGGATTAGCAGAGCGAGGTATGTAGGCGGTG
CTACAGAGTTCTTGAAGTGGTGGCCTAACTACGGCTACACTAGAAGAACAGTATTTGGTATCTGCGCTCT
GCTGAAGCCAGTTACCTTCGGAAAAAGAGTTGGTAGCTCTTGATCCGGCAAACAAACCACCGCTGGTAGC
GGTGGTTTTTTTGTTTGCAAGCAGCAGATTACGCGCAGAAAAAAAGGATCTCAAGAAGATCCTTTGATCT
TTTCTACGGGGTCTGACGCTCAGTGGAACGAAAACTCACGTTAAGGGATTTTGGTCATGAGATTATCAAA
AAGGATCTTCACCTAGATCCTTTTAAATTAAAAATGAAGTTTTAAATCAATCTAAAGTATATATGAGTAA
ACTTGGTCTGACAGTTACCAATGCTTAATCAGTGAGGCACCTATCTCAGCGATCTGTCTATTTCGTTCAT
CCATAGTTGCCTGACTCCCCGTCGTGTAGATAACTACGATACGGGAGGGCTTACCATCTGGCCCCAGTGC
TGCAATGATACCGCGAGACCCACGCTCACCGGCTCCAGATTTATCAGCAATAAACCAGCCAGCCGGAAGG
GCCGAGCGCAGAAGTGGTCCTGCAACTTTATCCGCCTCCATCCAGTCTATTAATTGTTGCCGGGAAGCTA
GAGTAAGTAGTTCGCCAGTTAATAGTTTGCGCAACGTTGTTGCCATTGCTACAGGCATCGTGGTGTCACG
CTCGTCGTTTGGTATGGCTTCATTCAGCTCCGGTTCCCAACGATCAAGGCGAGTTACATGATCCCCCATG
TTGTGCAAAAAAGCGGTTAGCTCCTTCGGTCCTCCGATCGTTGTCAGAAGTAAGTTGGCCGCAGTGTTAT
CACTCATGGTTATGGCAGCACTGCATAATTCTCTTACTGTCATGCCATCCGTAAGATGCTTTTCTGTGAC
TGGTGAGTACTCAACCAAGTCATTCTGAGAATAGTGTATGCGGCGACCGAGTTGCTCTTGCCCGGCGTCA
ATACGGGATAATACCGCGCCACATAGCAGAACTTTAAAAGTGCTCATCATTGGAAAACGTTCTTCGGGGC
GAAAACTCTCAAGGATCTTACCGCTGTTGAGATCCAGTTCGATGTAACCCACTCGTGCACCCAACTGATC
TTCAGCATCTTTTACTTTCACCAGCGTTTCTGGGTGAGCAAAAACAGGAAGGCAAAATGCCGCAAAAAAG
GGAATAAGGGCGACACGGAAATGTTGAATACTCATACTCTTCCTTTTTCAATATTATTGAAGCATTTATC
AGGGTTATTGTCTCATGAGCGGATACATATTTGAATGTATTTAGAAAAATAAACAAATAGGGGTTCCGCG
CACATTTCCCCGAAAAGTGCCACCTGACGTCGACGGATCGGGAGATCTCCCGATCCCCTATGGTGCACTC
TCAGTACAATCTGCTCTGATGCCGCATAGTTAAGCCAGTATCTGCTCCCTGCTTGTGTGTTGGAGGTCGC
TGAGTAGTGCGCGAGCAAAATTTAAGCTACAACAAGGCAAGGCTTGACCGACAATTGCATGAAGAATCTG
CTTAGGGTTAGGCGTTTTGCGCTGCTTCGCGATGTACGGGCCAGATATACGCGTTGACATTGATTATTGA
CTAGTTATTAATAGTAATCAATTACGGGGTCATTAGTTCATAGCCCATATATGGAGTTCCGCGTTACATA
ACTTACGGTAAATGGCCCGCCTGGCTGACCGCCCAACGACCCCCGCCCATTGACGTCAATAATGACGTAT
GTTCCCATAGTAACGCCAATAGGGACTTTCCATTGACGTCAATGGGTGGAGTATTTACGGTAAACTGCCC
ACTTGGCAGTACATCAAGTGTATCATATGCCAAGTACGCCCCCTATTGACGTCAATGACGGTAAATGGCC
CGCCTGGCATTATGCCCAGTACATGACCTTATGGGACTTTCCTACTTGGCAGTACATCTACGTATTAGTC
ATCGCTATTACCATGGTGATGCGGTTTTGGCAGTACATCAATGGGCGTGGATAGCGGTTTGACTCACGGG
GATTTCCAAGTCTCCACCCCATTGACGTCAATGGGAGTTTGTTTTGGCACCAAAATCAACGGGACTTTCC
AAAATGTCGTAACAACTCCGCCCCATTGACGCAAATGGGCGGTAGGCGTGTACGGTGGGAGGTCTATATA
AGCAGCGCGTTTTGCCTGTACTGGGTCTCTCTGGTTAGACCAGATCTGAGCCTGGGAGCTCTCTGGCTAA
CTAGGGAACCCACTGCTTAAGCCTCAATAAAGCTTGCCTTGAGTGCTTCAAGTAGTGTGTGCCCGTCTGT
TGTGTGACTCTGGTAACTAGAGATCCCTCAGACCCTTTTAGTCAGTGTGGAAAATCTCTAGCAGTGGCGC
CCGAACAGGGACTTGAAAGCGAAAGGGAAACCAGAGGAGCTCTCTCGACGCAGGACTCGGCTTGCTGAAG
CGCGCACGGCAAGAGGCGAGGGGCGGCGACTGGTGAGTACGCCAAAAATTTTGACTAGCGGAGGCTAGAA
GGAGAGAGATGGGTGCGAGAGCGTCAGTATTAAGCGGGGGAGAATTAGATCGCGATGGGAAAAAATTCGG
TTAAGGCCAGGGGGAAAGAAAAAATATAAATTAAAACATATAGTATGGGCAAGCAGGGAGCTAGAACGAT
TCGCAGTTAATCCTGGCCTGTTAGAAACATCAGAAGGCTGTAGACAAATACTGGGACAGCTACAACCATC
CCTTCAGACAGGATCAGAAGAACTTAGATCATTATATAATACAGTAGCAACCCTCTATTGTGTGCATCAA
AGGATAGAGATAAAAGACACCAAGGAAGCTTTAGACAAGATAGAGGAAGAGCAAAACAAAAGTAAGACCA
CCGCACAGCAAGCGGCCGGCCGCTGATCTTCAGACCTGGAGGAGGAGATATGAGGGACAATTGGAGAAGT
GAATTATATAAATATAAAGTAGTAAAAATTGAACCATTAGGAGTAGCACCCACCAAGGCAAAGAGAAGAG
TGGTGCAGAGAGAAAAAAGAGCAGTGGGAATAGGAGCTTTGTTCCTTGGGTTCTTGGGAGCAGCAGGAAG
CACTATGGGCGCAGCGTCAATGACGCTGACGGTACAGGCCAGACAATTATTGTCTGGTATAGTGCAGCAG
CAGAACAATTTGCTGAGGGCTATTGAGGCGCAACAGCATCTGTTGCAACTCACAGTCTGGGGCATCAAGC
AGCTCCAGGCAAGAATCCTGGCTGTGGAAAGATACCTAAAGGATCAACAGCTCCTGGGGATTTGGGGTTG
CTCTGGAAAACTCATTTGCACCACTGCTGTGCCTTGGAATGCTAGTTGGAGTAATAAATCTCTGGAACAG
ATTTGGAATCACACGACCTGGATGGAGTGGGACAGAGAAATTAACAATTACACAAGCTTAATACACTCCT
TAATTGAAGAATCGCAAAACCAGCAAGAAAAGAATGAACAAGAATTATTGGAATTAGATAAATGGGCAAG
TTTGTGGAATTGGTTTAACATAACAAATTGGCTGTGGTATATAAAATTATTCATAATGATAGTAGGAGGC
TTGGTAGGTTTAAGAATAGTTTTTGCTGTACTTTCTATAGTGAATAGAGTTAGGCAGGGATATTCACCAT
TATCGTTTCAGACCCACCTCCCAACCCCGAGGGGACCCGACAGGCCCGAAGGAATAGAAGAAGAAGGTGG
AGAGAGAGACAGAGACAGATCCATTCGATTAGTGAACGGATCGGCACTGCGTGCGCCAATTCTGCAGACA
AATGGCAGTATTCATCCACAATTTTAAAAGAAAAGGGGGGATTGGGGGGTACAGTGCAGGGGAAAGAATA
GTAGACATAATAGCAACAGACATACAAACTAAAGAATTACAAAAACAAATTACAAAAATTCAAAATTTTC
GGGTTTATTACAGGGACAGCAGAGATCCAGTTTGGTTAGTACCGGGCCCGCTCTAGA
Features (pLannotate 1.2.2; 24 found; start..end, strand, type, name):
      1..313     +  promoter       U6 promoter: RNA polymerase III promoter for mouse U6 snRNA (Das et al., 1988)
    368..393     -  misc_feature   MCS (fragment): pBluescript multiple cloning site
    428..461     +  protein_bind   loxP: Cre-mediated recombination occurs in the 8-bp core sequence (GCATACAT). Cre recombinase
    577..880     +  enhancer       CMV enhancer: human cytomegalovirus immediate early enhancer
    881..1084    +  promoter       CMV promoter: human cytomegalovirus (CMV) immediate early promoter
   1129..1845    +  CDS            EGFP: EGFP is a basic (constitutively fluorescent) green fluorescent protein published in 1996, derived from Aequorea victoria. It is reported to be a rapidly-maturing weak dimer with moderate acid sensitivity.
   1868..1901    +  protein_bind   loxP: Cre-mediated recombination occurs in the 8-bp core sequence (GCATACAT). Cre recombinase
   1934..1957    +  misc_feature   MCS (fragment): pBluescript multiple cloning site
   1957..2545    +  misc_feature   WPRE: woodchuck hepatitis virus posttranscriptional regulatory element
   2546..2565    +  misc_feature   MCS (fragment): pBluescript multiple cloning site
   2567..3067    +  CDS            nef (fragment): NEF_HV1LA - Experimental evidence at protein level: Swiss-Prot protein existence level 1. Extracellular Nef protein targets CD4(+) T-lymphocytes for apoptosis by interacting with CXCR4 surface receptors. From Human immunodeficiency virus type 1 group M subtype B (isolate Lai) (HIV-1).
   3074..3254    +  LTR            5' LTR (truncated): truncated 5' long terminal repeat (LTR) from HIV-1
   3316..3904    -  rep_origin     ori: high-copy-number ColE1/pMB1/pBR322/pUC origin of replication
   4075..4935    -  CDS            AmpR: β-lactamase; bla; confers resistance to ampicillin, carbenicillin, and related antibiotics
   4936..5040    -  promoter       AmpR promoter: bla
   5099..5151    -  misc_feature   bom (fragment): basis of mobility region from pBR322
   5306..5685    +  enhancer       CMV enhancer: human cytomegalovirus immediate early enhancer
   5686..5885    +  promoter       CMV promoter: human cytomegalovirus (CMV) immediate early promoter
   5903..6083    +  LTR            5' LTR (truncated): truncated 5' long terminal repeat (LTR) from HIV-1
   6130..6255    +  misc_feature   HIV-1 Ψ: packaging signal of human immunodeficiency virus type 1
   6239..6577    +  CDS            HIV-1 gag (fragment): gag protein from human immunodeficiency virus 1; gag
   6752..6985    +  misc_feature   RRE: The Rev response element (RRE) of HIV-1 allows for Rev-dependent mRNA export from the nucleus to the cytoplasm.
   7362..7462    +  CDS            Rev (fragment): human immunodeficiency virus 1 (HIV-1) Rev protein; rev; enhances nuclear export of unspliced and incompletely spliced viral mRNAs
   7512..7629    +  misc_feature   cPPT/CTS: central polypurine tract and central termination sequence of HIV-1
