[The description below was written by a language model from this plasmid's Addgene catalogue record and pLannotate feature annotations shown in this document.]
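Description:
pLL3.7-Casp2-shRNA is a lentiviral RNAi plasmid built on the pLL3.7 (LentiLox) backbone and designed to knock down mouse caspase-2 (Casp2). It is maintained in bacteria through a high-copy ColE1/pUC-type origin and an ampicillin resistance gene (β-lactamase with its own promoter). The full sequence record is about 7.7 kb, consistent with a short hairpin insert added to the roughly 7.6 kb backbone.

The payload is a short hairpin RNA targeting Casp2. It was cloned between the HpaI site (destroyed in cloning) and the XhoI site, immediately downstream of the mouse U6 promoter, an RNA polymerase III promoter suited to expressing small RNAs. The hairpin itself is not annotated in the feature table, but the gap after the U6 promoter matches its expected position. Downstream, a CMV enhancer/promoter drives EGFP as an independent reporter that marks transduced cells. Although the catalogue lists GFP under tags, it is a separate cassette rather than a fusion. The CMV-EGFP unit is flanked by two loxP sites in the same orientation, so Cre recombinase can excise it.

The viral framework consists of a hybrid 5′ end in which a CMV enhancer/promoter precedes a truncated HIV-1 LTR, followed by the Ψ packaging signal with a partial gag sequence, the RRE for Rev-dependent RNA export, and the cPPT/CTS. A WPRE that enhances transcript expression and a truncated 3′ LTR complete the framework. Packaging functions are not encoded and must be supplied in trans. The construct is used to produce lentivirus, or for direct transfection, to silence caspase-2 in mouse cells. The associated study concerns caspase-2 in AMPA receptor internalization and cognitive flexibility.
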