Addgene plasmid #157926: pLL3.7-Casp2-shRNA
Purpose: Knockdown of caspase-2
Depositing lab: Baoji Xu. Depositing organization: UF Scripps Biomedical Research. Publication: Caspase-2 promotes AMPA receptor internalization and cognitive flexibility via mTORC2-AKT-GSK3beta signaling. Xu ZX, Tan JW, Xu H, Hill CJ, Ostrovskaya O, Martemyanov KA, Xu B. Nat Commun. 2019 Aug 9;10(1):3622. doi: 10.1038/s41467-019-11575-1. PubMed 31399584.
Backbone
  Vector backbone: pLL3.7
  Backbone size w/o insert (bp): 7647
  Vector type: Lentiviral, RNAi
Growth in bacteria
  Bacterial resistance: Ampicillin, 100 μg/mL
  Growth temperature: 30°C
  Growth strain: NEB Stable
  Copy number: Unknown
Gene/Insert
  Gene/Insert name: Casp2 shRNA
  gRNA/shRNA sequence: GCCAGAATGTGGAACTCCT
  Species: M. musculus (mouse)
  Entrez Gene: Casp2 (a.k.a. CASP-2, ICH-1, NEDD-2, Nedd2)
  Promoter: mouse U6
  Tag / fusion protein: GFP
  Cloning method: Restriction Enzyme; 5′ cloning site HpaI (destroyed during cloning); 3′ cloning site XhoI (not destroyed)
  Sequencing primers: 5′ U6 (5'-cagtgcaggggaaagaatagtagac-3')
Terms and licenses: Academic/Nonprofit Terms; Industry Terms: Not Available to Industry
How to cite: pLL3.7-Casp2-shRNA was a gift from Baoji Xu (Addgene plasmid # 157926 ; http://n2t.net/addgene:157926 ; RRID:Addgene_157926)
